Addgene plasmid #15380: pRVGP-BB
Depositing lab: Stephen Smale. Depositing organization: University of California, Los Angeles (UCLA). Publication: Selective and antagonistic functions of SWI/SNF and Mi-2beta nucleosome remodeling complexes during an inflammatory response. Ramirez-Carrozzi VR, Nazarian AA, Li CC, Gore SL, Sridharan R, Imbalzano AN, Smale ST. Genes Dev. 2006 Feb 1. 20(3):282-96. 10.1101/gad.1383206 PubMed 16452502.
Backbone
  Vector backbone: pRVGP
  Backbone manufacturer: Smale lab
  Backbone size w/o insert (bp): 8017
  Vector type: Mammalian Expression, Retroviral, RNAi
  Selectable markers: Puromycin
Growth in bacteria
  Bacterial resistance: Ampicillin, 100 μg/mL
  Growth temperature: 37°C
  Growth strain: DH5alpha
  Copy number: Low Copy
Gene/Insert
  Cloning method: Restriction Enzyme; 5′ cloning site NheI (destroyed during cloning); 3′ cloning site NheI (destroyed during cloning)
  Sequencing primers: 5′ gttcctgaccttgatctgaac
Terms and licenses: Academic/Nonprofit Terms; Industry Terms: Not Available to Industry
Depositor comments: Mouse U6 promoter followed by short hairpin RNA against mouse BRG/BRM genes. Target sequence: TGGAGAAGCAGCAGAAGATT.
How to cite: pRVGP-BB was a gift from Stephen Smale (Addgene plasmid # 15380 ; http://n2t.net/addgene:15380 ; RRID:Addgene_15380)
