[The description below was written by a language model from this plasmid's Addgene catalogue record.]
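Description:
pRVGP-BB is a retroviral RNAi vector built on the laboratory-made pRVGP backbone (about 8 kb without insert) and classed as a mammalian expression, retroviral and RNAi construct. It is propagated in E. coli as a low-copy plasmid under ampicillin selection. Transduced mammalian cells can be selected with puromycin. No feature table accompanies the record. The bacterial origin, the LTRs and packaging signal, and the promoter driving the puromycin marker are therefore not documented, and any additional reporter in the backbone is likewise not described.

The payload is a short hairpin RNA cassette in which a mouse U6 promoter, an RNA polymerase III promoter commonly used to produce small defined transcripts, drives a hairpin directed against the mouse BRG and BRM genes. According to the depositor's comment, a single target sequence is used for this BRG/BRM hairpin, which suggests that one hairpin is meant to knock down both transcripts. BRG1 and BRM are the alternative catalytic ATPase subunits of SWI/SNF nucleosome remodeling complexes, so depleting both would be expected to impair SWI/SNF activity as a whole. The cassette was inserted by restriction cloning at an NheI site, and the site was destroyed at both junctions.

Once packaged into retroviral particles, the vector would integrate stably and express the hairpin continuously in mouse cells, with puromycin enriching for transduced cells. The associated publication examines the selective and antagonistic roles of SWI/SNF and Mi-2beta remodeling complexes during an inflammatory response, consistent with use of this construct for loss-of-function analysis of SWI/SNF in that setting.
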