>Addgene plasmid #15380 | pRVGP-BB | addgene partial sequence | sequence record 21795 | 15380 with mU6-F
AGAATGTGTGTTTTGAGACTATAAATATCCCTTGGAGAAAAGCCTTGTTTGTGGATAAGCAGCACAAGCA
TTTCAAGAGAATCTTCTGCTGCTTCTCCATTTTTAATTCAAGGCCTCTCGACCCTAGAGAACCATCAGAT
GTTTCCAGGGTGCCCCAAGGACCTGAAATGACCCTGTGCCTTATTTGAACTAACCAATCAGTTCGCTTCT
CGCTTCTGTTCGCGCGCTTCTGCTCCCCGAGCTCAATAAAAGAGCCCACAACCCCTCACTCGGGGCGCCA
GTCCTCCGATTGACTGAGTCGCCCGGGTACCCGTGTATCCAATAAACCCTCTTGCAGTTGCATCCGACTT
GTGGTCTCGCTGTTCCTTGGGAGGGTCTCCTCTGAGTGATTGACTACCCGTCAGCGGGGGTCTTTCATTT
GGGGGCTCGTCCGGGATCGGGAGACCCCTGCCCAGGGACCACCGACCCACCACCGGGAGGTAAGCTGGCT
GCCTCGCGCGTTTCGGTGATGACGGTGAAAACCTCTGACACATGCAGCTCCCGGAGACGGTCACAGCTTG
TCTGTAAGCGGATGCCGGGAGCAGACAAGCCCGTCAGGGCGCGTCAGCGGGTGTTGGCGGGTGTCGGGGC
GCAGCCATGACCCAGTCACGTAGCGATAGCGGAGTGTAGATCCGGCTGTGGAATGTGTGTCAGTTAGGGT
GTGGAAAGTCCCCAGGCTCCCCAGCAGGCAGAAGTATGCAAAGCATGCATCTCAATTAGTCAGCAACCAG
GTGTGGAAAGTCCCCAGGCTCCCCCAGCAGGCAGAAGTATGCAAAGCATGCATCTCAATTAGTCAGCAAC
CATAGTCCCGCCCCTAACTCCGCCCATCCGNCCCTAACTCCGCCCAGTTCCGCCCATTCTCCGCCCATGG
CTGACTAATTTTTTTTANTTTATGCAGAAGCCGAGGCCGCCCTCGGCCTNTGAGCTATTCAANAAGTAGT
GAGGAGGCTTTTTTGGGAGGC
